>Addgene plasmid #147017 | pETM-41P-DmGW182_744-840_N | depositor full sequence | sequence record 289464 | Full Sequence
TTCTTAGAAAAACTCATCGAGCATCAAATGAAACTGCAATTTATTCATATCAGGATTATCAATACCATAT
TTTTGAAAAAGCCGTTTCTGTAATGAAGGAGAAAACTCACCGAGGCAGTTCCATAGGATGGCAAGATCCT
GGTATCGGTCTGCGATTCCGACTCGTCCAACATCAATACAACCTATTAATTTCCCCTCGTCAAAAATAAG
GTTATCAAGTGAGAAATCACCATGAGTGACGACTGAATCCGGTGAGAATGGCAAAAGCTTATGCATTTCT
TTCCAGACTTGTTCAACAGGCCAGCCATTACGCTCGTCATCAAAATCACTCGCATCAACCAAACCGTTAT
TCATTCGTGATTGCGCCTGAGCGAGACGAAATACGCGATCGCTGTTAAAAGGACAATTACAAACAGGAAT
CGAATGCAACCGGCGCAGGAACACTGCCAGCGCATCAACAATATTTTCACCTGAATCAGGATATTCTTCT
AATACCTGGAATGCTGTTTTCCCGGGGATCGCAGTGGTGAGTAACCATGCATCATCAGGAGTACGGATAA
AATGCTTGATGGTCGGAAGAGGCATAAATTCCGTCAGCCAGTTTAGTCTGACCATCTCATCTGTAACATC
ATTGGCAACGCTACCTTTGCCATGTTTCAGAAACAACTCTGGCGCATCGGGCTTCCCATACAATCGATAG
ATTGTCGCACCTGATTGCCCGACATTATCGCGAGCCCATTTATACCCATATAAATCAGCATCCATGTTGG
AATTTAATCGCGGCCTCGAGCAAGACGTTTCCCGTTGAATATGGCTCATAACACCCCTTGTATTACTGTT
TATGTAAGCAGACAGTTTTATTGTTCATGACCAAAATCCCTTAACGTGAGTTTTCGTTCCACTGAGCGTC
AGACCCCGTAGAAAAGATCAAAGGATCTTCTTGAGATCCTTTTTTTCTGCGCGTAATCTGCTGCTTGCAA
ACAAAAAAACCACCGCTACCAGCGGTGGTTTGTTTGCCGGATCAAGAGCTACCAACTCTTTTTCCGAAGG
TAACTGGCTTCAGCAGAGCGCAGATACCAAATACTGTCCTTCTAGTGTAGCCGTAGTTAGGCCACCACTT
CAAGAACTCTGTAGCACCGCCTACATACCTCGCTCTGCTAATCCTGTTACCAGTGGCTGCTGCCAGTGGC
GATAAGTCGTGTCTTACCGGGTTGGACTCAAGACGATAGTTACCGGATAAGGCGCAGCGGTCGGGCTGAA
CGGGGGGTTCGTGCACACAGCCCAGCTTGGAGCGAACGACCTACACCGAACTGAGATACCTACAGCGTGA
GCTATGAGAAAGCGCCACGCTTCCCGAAGGGAGAAAGGCGGACAGGTATCCGGTAAGCGGCAGGGTCGGA
ACAGGAGAGCGCACGAGGGAGCTTCCAGGGGGAAACGCCTGGTATCTTTATAGTCCTGTCGGGTTTCGCC
ACCTCTGACTTGAGCGTCGATTTTTGTGATGCTCGTCAGGGGGGCGGAGCCTATGGAAAAACGCCAGCAA
CGCGGCCTTTTTACGGTTCCTGGCCTTTTGCTGGCCTTTTGCTCACATGTTCTTTCCTGCGTTATCCCCT
GATTCTGTGGATAACCGTATTACCGCCTTTGAGTGAGCTGATACCGCTCGCCGCAGCCGAACGACCGAGC
GCAGCGAGTCAGTGAGCGAGGAAGCGGAAGAGCGCCTGATGCGGTATTTTCTCCTTACGCATCTGTGCGG
TATTTCACACCGCATATATGGTGCACTCTCAGTACAATCTGCTCTGATGCCGCATAGTTAAGCCAGTATA
CACTCCGCTATCGCTACGTGACTGGGTCATGGCTGCGCCCCGACACCCGCCAACACCCGCTGACGCGCCC
TGACGGGCTTGTCTGCTCCCGGCATCCGCTTACAGACAAGCTGTGACCGTCTCCGGGAGCTGCATGTGTC
AGAGGTTTTCACCGTCATCACCGAAACGCGCGAGGCAGCTGCGGTAAAGCTCATCAGCGTGGTCGTGAAG
CGATTCACAGATGTCTGCCTGTTCATCCGCGTCCAGCTCGTTGAGTTTCTCCAGAAGCGTTAATGTCTGG
CTTCTGATAAAGCGGGCCATGTTAAGGGCGGTTTTTTCCTGTTTGGTCACTGATGCCTCCGTGTAAGGGG
GATTTCTGTTCATGGGGGTAATGATACCGATGAAACGAGAGAGGATGCTCACGATACGGGTTACTGATGA
TGAACATGCCCGGTTACTGGAACGTTGTGAGGGTAAACAACTGGCGGTATGGATGCGGCGGGACCAGAGA
AAAATCACTCAGGGTCAATGCCAGCGCTTCGTTAATACAGATGTAGGTGTTCCACAGGGTAGCCAGCAGC
ATCCTGCGATGCAGATCCGGAACATAATGGTGCAGGGCGCTGACTTCCGCGTTTCCAGACTTTACGAAAC
ACGGAAACCGAAGACCATTCATGTTGTTGCTCAGGTCGCAGACGTTTTGCAGCAGCAGTCGCTTCACGTT
CGCTCGCGTATCGGTGATTCATTCTGCTAACCAGTAAGGCAACCCCGCCAGCCTAGCCGGGTCCTCAACG
ACAGGAGCACGATCATGCGCACCCGTGGCCAGGACCCAACGCTGCCCGAGATGCGCCGCGTGCGGCTGCT
GGAGATGGCGGACGCGATGGATATGTTCTGCCAAGGGTTGGTTTGCGCATTCACAGTTCTCCGCAAGAAT
TGATTGGCTCCAATTCTTGGAGTGGTGAATCCGTTAGCGAGGTGCCGCCGGCTTCCATTCAGGTCGAGGT
GGCCCGGCTCCATGCACCGCGACGCAACGCGGGGAGGCAGACAAGGTATAGGGCGGCGCCTACAATCCAT
GCCAACCCGTTCCATGTGCTCGCCGAGGCGGCATAAATCGCCGTGACGATCAGCGGTCCAGTGATCGAAG
TTAGGCTGGTAAGAGCCGCGAGCGATCCTTGAAGCTGTCCCTGATGGTCGTCATCTACCTGCCTGGACAG
CATGGCCTGCAACGCGGGCATCCCGATGCCGCCGGAAGCGAGAAGAATCATAATGGGGAAGGCCATCCAG
CCTCGCGTCGCGAACGCCAGCAAGACGTAGCCCAGCGCGTCGGCCGCCATGCCGGCGATAATGGCCTGCT
TCTCGCCGAAACGTTTGGTGGCGGGACCAGTGACGAAGGCTTGAGCGAGGGCGTGCAAGATTCCGAATAC
CGCAAGCGACAGGCCGATCATCGTCGCGCTCCAGCGAAAGCGGTCCTCGCCGAAAATGACCCAGAGCGCT
GCCGGCACCTGTCCTACGAGTTGCATGATAAAGAAGACAGTCATAAGTGCGGCGACGATAGTCATGCCCC
GCGCCCACCGGAAGGAGCTGACTGGGTTGAAGGCTCTCAAGGGCATCGGTCGACGCTCTCCCTTATGCGA
CTCCTGCATTAGGAAGCAGCCCAGTAGTAGGTTGAGGCCGTTGAGCACCGCCGCCGCAAGGAATGGTGCA
TGCAAGGAGATGGCGCCCAACAGTCCCCCGGCCACGGGGCCTGCCACCATACCCACGCCGAAACAAGCGC
TCATGAGCCCGAAGTGGCGAGCCCGATCTTCCCCATCGGTGATGTCGGCGATATAGGCGCCAGCAACCGC
ACCTGTGGCGCCGGTGATGCCGGCCACGATGCGTCCGGCGTAGAGGATCGAGATCTCGATCCCGCGAAAT
TAATACGACTCACTATAGGGAGACCACAACGGTTTCCCTCTAGAAATAATTTTGTTTAACTTTAAGAAGG
AGATATACCATGAAACATCACCATCACCATCACCCCATGAAAATCGAAGAAGGTAAACTGGTAATCTGGA
TTAACGGCGATAAAGGCTATAACGGTCTCGCTGAAGTCGGTAAGAAATTCGAGAAAGATACCGGAATTAA
AGTCACCGTTGAGCATCCGGATAAACTGGAAGAGAAATTCCCACAGGTTGCGGCAACTGGCGATGGCCCT
GACATTATCTTCTGGGCACACGACCGCTTTGGTGGCTACGCTCAATCTGGCCTGTTGGCTGAAATCACCC
CGGACAAAGCGTTCCAGGACAAGCTGTATCCGTTTACCTGGGATGCCGTACGTTACAACGGCAAGCTGAT
TGCTTACCCGATCGCTGTTGAAGCGTTATCGCTGATTTATAACAAAGATCTGCTGCCGAACCCGCCAAAA
ACCTGGGAAGAGATCCCGGCGCTGGATAAAGAACTGAAAGCGAAAGGTAAGAGCGCGCTGATGTTCAACC
TGCAAGAACCGTACTTCACCTGGCCGCTGATTGCTGCTGACGGGGGTTATGCGTTCAAGTATGAAAACGG
CAAGTACGACATTAAAGACGTGGGCGTGGATAACGCTGGCGCGAAAGCGGGTCTGACCTTCCTGGTTGAC
CTGATTAAAAACAAACACATGAATGCAGACACCGATTACTCCATCGCAGAAGCTGCCTTTAATAAAGGCG
AAACAGCGATGACCATCAACGGCCCGTGGGCATGGTCCAACATCGACACCAGCAAAGTGAATTATGGTGT
AACGGTACTGCCGACCTTCAAGGGTCAACCATCCAAACCGTTCGTTGGCGTGCTGAGCGCAGGTATTAAC
GCCGCCAGTCCGAACAAAGAGCTGGCAAAAGAGTTCCTCGAAAACTATCTGCTGACTGATGAAGGTCTGG
AAGCGGTTAATAAAGACAAACCGCTGGGTGCCGTAGCGCTGAAGTCTTACGAGGAAGAGTTGGCGAAAGA
TCCACGTATTGCCGCCACTATGGAAAACGCCCAGAAAGGTGAAATCATGCCGAACATCCCGCAGATGTCC
GCTTTCTGGTATGCCGTGCGTACTGCGGTGATCAACGCCGCCAGCGGTCGTCAGACTGTCGATGAAGCCC
TGAAAGACGCGCAGACTAATTCGAGCTCGAACAACAACAACAATAACAATAACAACAACCCCATGAGCCT
GGAAGTTCTGTTTCAGGGCCCCGCCATGGCACTAACTCAAACAACCCTTAACCTTTTAAACCAACTTCTT
AGCAATATTAAGCATCTCCAGGCTGCACAGCAATCCCTTACCCGCGGGGGAAATGTCAATCCAATGGCAG
TGAATGTGGCTATATCTAAATACAAGCAGCAAATCCAGAATTTACAGAACCAGATAAGTGCACAACAGGC
TGTGTATGTAAAACAGCAAAATATGCAACCAACTTCACAACAACAACAGCCCCAACAACAGCAACTTCCT
TCTGTTCATCTAAGTAACTCAGGCAACGACTATTTAAGAGGTTAGGCGGCCGCACTCGAGCACCACCACC
ACCACCACTGAGATCCGGCTGCTAACAAAGCCCGAAAGGAAGCTGAGTTGGCTGCTGCCACCGCTGAGCA
ATAACTAGCATAACCCCTTGGGGCCTCTAAACGGGTCTTGAGGGGTTTTTTGCTGAAAGGAGGAACTATA
TCCGGATATCCACAGGACGGGTGTGGTCGCCATGATCGCGTAGTCGATAGTGGCTCCAAGTAGCGAAGCG
AGCAGGACTGGGCGGCGGCCAAAGCGGTCGGACAGTGCTCCGAGAACGGGTGCGCATAGAAATTGCATCA
ACGCATATAGCGCTAGCAGCACGCCATAGTGACTGGCGATGCTGTCGGAATGGACGATATCCCGCAAGAG
GCCCGGCAGTACCGGCATAACCAAG
Features (pLannotate 1.2.2; 15 found; start..end, strand, type, name):
      4..819     -  CDS            KanR: aminoglycoside phosphotransferase; aph(3')-Ia; confers resistance to kanamycin in bacteria or G418 (Geneticin®) in eukaryotes
    941..1529    +  rep_origin     ori: high-copy-number ColE1/pMB1/pBR322/pUC origin of replication
   1715..1857    -  misc_feature   bom: basis of mobility region from pBR322
   1959..2150    -  CDS            rop: Rop protein, which maintains plasmids at low copy number; rop
   2167..2547    +  CDS            YPB1_ECOLX: Protein predicted: Swiss-Prot protein existence level 4. From Escherichia coli.
   2789..3689    -  CDS            TcR (fragment): tetracycline efflux protein; tet; confers resistance to tetracycline
   3711..3729    +  promoter       T7 promoter: promoter for bacteriophage T7 RNA polymerase
   3761..3783    +  RBS            RBS: efficient ribosome binding site from bacteriophage T7 gene 10 (Olins and Rangwala, 1989)
   3796..3814    +  CDS            7xHis (fragment): 6xHis affinity tag
   3817..4917    +  CDS            MBP: maltose binding protein from E. coli; malE (mutated); This version of the gene does not encode a signal sequence, so MBP will remain in the cytosol.
   4963..5292    +  CDS            gw (fragment): GAWKY_DROME - Also known as GW182 From Drosophila melanogaster (Fruit fly).
   5311..5328    +  CDS            9xHis (fragment): 9xHis affinity tag
   5338..5387    +  CDS            SET1 (fragment): solubility-enhancement tag derived from T7 phage gene 10B
   5395..5442    +  terminator     T7 terminator: transcription terminator for bacteriophage T7 RNA polymerase
   5468..5695    -  CDS            TcR (fragment): tetracycline efflux protein; tet; confers resistance to tetracycline
