[The description below was written by a language model from this plasmid's Addgene catalogue record and pLannotate feature annotations shown in this document.]
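Description:
pETM-41P-DmGW182_744-840_N is a 5,695 nt bacterial expression plasmid for producing a short fragment (residues 744–840) of the Drosophila melanogaster GW182 protein, the product of the gw gene, in E. coli. The catalogue lists the backbone as unknown, although the name points to a pETM-41-type vector and the annotated features fit a pET-style layout. It replicates from a ColE1/pMB1-family origin accompanied by the bom mobility region and the rop gene. Rop keeps copy number down, in line with the recorded low-copy status. Selection is by kanamycin through an aminoglycoside phosphotransferase gene. Two fragments annotated as tetracycline resistance gene flank the expression region; they appear to be non-functional pBR322-derived remnants of the backbone.

The expression cassette is driven by a T7 promoter with the phage T7 gene 10 ribosome binding site, so transcription requires a host that supplies T7 RNA polymerase. No lac operator or lacI gene is annotated. The reading frame begins with an N-terminal His tag followed by cytosolic maltose binding protein lacking its signal sequence, then the GW182 fragment. MBP acts as a solubility-enhancing fusion partner, and either it or the His tag can be used for affinity purification. A short gap lies between MBP and the insert, but the table annotates no protease cleavage site there. Downstream of the insert are a further His-tag sequence and a small gene 10B-related fragment ahead of the T7 terminator. The record does not say whether these are translated as part of the fusion. Relative to the reference transcript, the insert carries one amino acid substitution, N799S, and one silent change, G2295A. The stated purpose is simply bacterial expression of this fragment; the depositor notes that the supplied sequence may be theoretical.
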