Addgene plasmid #147017: pETM-41P-DmGW182_744-840_N
Purpose: Bacterial Expression of DmGW182_744-840
Depositing lab: Elisa Izaurralde. Depositing organization: Max Planck Institute for Developmental Biology.
Backbone
  Vector backbone: Unknown
  Vector type: Bacterial Expression
Growth in bacteria
  Bacterial resistance: Kanamycin, 50 μg/mL
  Growth temperature: 37°C
  Growth strain: DH5alpha
  Copy number: Low Copy
Gene/Insert
  Gene/Insert name: DmGW182_744-840
  Species: D. melanogaster (fly)
  Mutation: One non silent mutation N799S and one silent mutation G2295A compared to the sequence given by NM_166780 varA
  Entrez Gene: gw (a.k.a. Dmel_CG31992, CG11484, CG31992, CG9905, Dmel\CG31992, GQ182, GW, GW182, Gw, Gw182, anon-EST:Posey205, dGW182, gw182)
  Cloning method: Unknown
Terms and licenses: Academic/Nonprofit Terms; Industry Terms: Not Available to Industry
Depositor comments: Plasmids from this collection were made available to the research community and donated after the lab closed. Please note that the sequence provided by the depositing laboratory may be theoretical/predicted or based on Sanger sequencing results. There may be discrepancies between sequencing results obtained by Addgene and the depositor sequence. If an Addgene verified sequence is not available, please contact before placing your order to request that our lab fully sequence the plasmid.
How to cite: pETM-41P-DmGW182_744-840_N was a gift from Elisa Izaurralde (Addgene plasmid # 147017 ; http://n2t.net/addgene:147017 ; RRID:Addgene_147017)
